Addgene plasmid #40779: BBa_J72110-BBa_J72097
Depositing lab: Christopher Anderson. Depositing organization: University of California, Berkeley. Publication: Scalable plasmid transfer using engineered P1-based phagemids. Kittleson JT, DeLoache W, Cheng HY, Anderson JC. ACS Synth Biol. 2012 Dec 21;1(12):583-9. doi: 10.1021/sb300054p. Epub 2012 Aug 30. PubMed 23656280.
Backbone
  Vector backbone: p15a, AmpR, CamR
  Vector type: Bacterial Expression, Synthetic Biology
Growth in bacteria
  Bacterial resistance: Ampicillin, 100 μg/mL
  Growth temperature: 37°C
  Growth strain: DH10B
  Copy number: High Copy
Gene/Insert
  Gene/Insert name: RhaRS-pRhaB + Coi
  Insert size (bp): 2417
Terms and licenses: Academic/Nonprofit Terms; Industry Terms: Not Available to Industry
Depositor comments: For detailed composition information, look up the backbone (BBa_J72110) and insert (BBa_J72097) on the Registry of Standard Biological Parts (partsregistry.org)
How to cite: BBa_J72110-BBa_J72097 was a gift from Christopher Anderson (Addgene plasmid # 40779 ; http://n2t.net/addgene:40779 ; RRID:Addgene_40779)
