[The description below was written by a language model from this plasmid's Addgene catalogue record and pLannotate feature annotations shown in this document.]
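Description:
BBa_J72110-BBa_J72097 is a 5,626-nt bacterial expression and synthetic biology plasmid for E. coli, assembled from a Registry-style backbone part (BBa_J72110) and an insert part (BBa_J72097). It replicates from a p15A origin, which is generally described as medium copy and compatible with ColE1-type plasmids, although the catalogue entry lists the plasmid as high copy. Two resistance cassettes are present: chloramphenicol acetyltransferase under its own cat promoter, followed by a lambda t0 terminator, and β-lactamase under the AmpR promoter. The catalogue names ampicillin as the selection. A single loxP site lies between the two markers, and short attB1 and attB2 matches flank the region containing the origin and both resistance genes. The record does not explain the purpose of these sites. The small RSF ori and bom fragments in the table are probably only similarity hits around the p15A region.

The 2,417-bp insert is listed as RhaRS-pRhaB + Coi. The annotation shows the rhaS and rhaR activator genes on the reverse strand, divergent from a forward-facing rhaB promoter, which together give L-rhamnose-inducible, glucose-repressible transcription. Between the promoter and the downstream rrnB T1 and T7Te terminators is an unannotated gap of a few hundred nucleotides, which is presumably where the Coi coding sequence sits, although the feature table does not identify it. Coi is known from phage P1 as an inhibitor of the C1 repressor, so its induced expression would be expected to trigger the P1 lytic cycle. This is consistent with the associated work on plasmid transfer using engineered P1-based phagemids, but the record does not state the plasmid's specific role and refers readers to the parts registry for compositional detail.
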