Features (pLannotate 1.2.2; 18 found; start..end, strand, type, name):
     25..873     -  CDS            rhaR: transcriptional activator of rhaR and rhaS; E. coli rhaR; needed for rhamnose-dependent activation of the rhaB promoter
    950..1783    -  CDS            rhaS: RHAS_ECOLI - Also known as rhaC2. Experimental evidence at protein level: Swiss-Prot protein existence level 1. Activates expression of the rhaBAD and rhaT operons. From Escherichia coli (strain K12).
   1929..2047    +  promoter       rhaB promoter: promoter of the E. coli rhaBAD operon, conferring tight induction with L-rhamnose and repression with D-glucose in the presence of RhaR and RhaS (Giacalone et al., 2006)
   2312..2383    +  terminator     rrnB T1 terminator: transcription terminator T1 from the E. coli rrnB gene
   2399..2426    +  terminator     T7Te terminator: phage T7 early transcription terminator
   2538..2562    -  protein_bind   attB2: mutant version of attB; recombination site for the Gateway® BP reaction BP Clonase™
   2579..2601    -  rep_origin     RSF ori (fragment): Plasmids containing the RSF 1030 origin of replication can be propagated in E. coli cells that contain additional plasmids with compatible origins.
   2642..3187    +  rep_origin     p15A ori: Plasmids containing the medium-copy-number p15A origin of replication can be propagated in E. coli cells that contain a second plasmid with the ColE1 origin.
   3275..3330    +  rep_origin     RSF ori (fragment): Plasmids containing the RSF 1030 origin of replication can be propagated in E. coli cells that contain additional plasmids with compatible origins.
   3429..3455    -  misc_feature   bom (fragment): basis of mobility region from pBR322
   3512..3609    +  promoter       cat promoter: promoter of the E. coli cat gene encoding chloramphenicol acetyltransferase
   3610..4266    +  CDS            cat: CAT_ECOLX - Experimental evidence at protein level: Swiss-Prot protein existence level 1. This enzyme is an effector of chloramphenicol resistance in bacteria. From Escherichia coli. This protein is used as a marker in many commonly used cloning vectors, such as pACYC184.
   4290..4384    +  terminator     lambda t0 terminator: transcription terminator from phage lambda
   4397..4430    +  protein_bind   loxP: Cre-mediated recombination occurs in the 8-bp core sequence (GCATACAT). Cre recombinase
   4468..4572    +  promoter       AmpR promoter: bla
   4573..5433    +  CDS            AmpR: β-lactamase; bla; confers resistance to ampicillin, carbenicillin, and related antibiotics
   5533..5557    +  protein_bind   attB1: mutant version of attB; recombination site for the Gateway® BP reaction BP Clonase™
   5581..5624    -  terminator     bacterial terminator: putative bacterial transcription terminator
>Addgene plasmid #40779 | BBa_J72110-BBa_J72097 | depositor full sequence | sequence record 53662 | BBa_J72110-BBa_J72097 sequence 5626 bps
GAATTCATGAGATCTCATGGCGAATTAATCTTTCTGCGAATTGAGATGACGCCACTGGCTGGGCGTCATC
CCGGTTTCCCGGGTAAACACCACCGAAAAATAGTTACTATCTTCAAAGCCACATTCGGTCGAAATATCAC
TGATTAACAGGCGGCTATGCTGGAGAAGATATTGCGCATGACACACTCTGACCTGTCGCAGATATTGATT
GATGGTCATTCCAGTCTGCTGGCGAAATTGCTGACGCAAAACGCGCTCACTGCACGATGCCTCATCACAA
AATTTATCCAGCGCAAAGGGACTTTTCAGGCTAGCCGCCAGCCGGGTAATCAGCTTATCCAGCAACGTTT
CGCTGGATGTTGGCGGCAACGAATCACTGGTGTAACGATGGCGATTCAGCAACATCACCAACTGCCCGAA
CAGCAACTCAGCCATTTCGTTAGCAAACGGCACATGCTGACTACTTTCATGCTCAAGCTGACCGATAACC
TGCCGCGCCTGCGCCATCCCCATGCTACCTAAGCGCCAGTGTGGTTGCCCTGCGCTGGCGTTAAATCCCG
GAATCGCCCCCTGCCAGTCAAGATTCAGTTTCAGACGCTCCGGGCAATAAATAATATTCTGCAAAACCAG
ATCGTTAACGGAAGCGTAGGAGTGTTTATCGTCAGCATGAATGTAAAAGAGATCGCCACGGGTAATGCGA
TAAGGGCGATCGTTGAGTACATGCAGGCCATTACCGCGCCAGACAATCACCAGCTCACAAAAATCATGTG
TATGTTCAGCAAAGACATCTTGCGGATAACGGTCAGCCACAGCGACTGCCTGCTGGTCGCTGGCAAAAAA
ATCATCTTTGAGAAGTTTTAACTGATGCGCCACCGTGGCTACCTCGGCCAGAGAACGAAGTTGATTATTC
GCAATATGGCGTACAAATACGTTGAGAAGATTCGCGTTATTGCAGAAAGCCATCCCGTCCCTGGCGAATA
TCACGCGGTGACCAGTTAAACTCTCGGCGAAAAAGCGTCGAAAAGTGGTTACTGTCGCTGAATCCACAGC
GATAGGCGATGTCAGTAACGCTGGCCTCGCTGTGGCGTAGCAGATGTCGGGCTTTCATCAGTCGCAGGCG
GTTCAGGTATCGCTGAGGCGTCAGTCCCGTTTGCTGCTTAAGCTGCCGATGTAGCGTACGCAGTGAAAGA
GAAAATTGATCCGCCACGGCATCCCAATTCACCTCATCGGCAAAATGGTCCTCCAGCCAGGCCAGAAGCA
AGTTGAGACGTGATGCGCTGTTTTCCAGGTTCTCCTGCAAACTGCTTTTACGCAGCAAGAGCAGTAATTG
CATAAACAAGATTTCGCGACTGGCGGTCGAGGGTAAATCATTTTCCCCTTCCTGCTGTTCCATCTGTGCA
ACCAGCTGTCGCACCTGCTGCAATACGCTGTGGTTAACGCGCCAGTGAGACGGATACTGCCCATCCAGCT
CTTGTGGCAGCAACTGATTCAGCCCGGCGAGAAACTGAAATCGATCCGGCGAGCGATACAGCACATTGGT
CAGACACAGATTATCGGTATGTTCATACAGATGCCGATCATGATCGCGTACGAAACAGACCGTGCCACCG
GTGATGGTATAGGGCTGCCCATTAAACACATGAATACCCGTGCCATGTTCGACAATCACAATTTCATGAA
AATCATGATGATGTTCAGGAAAATCCGCCTGCGGGAGCCGGGGTTCTATCGCCACGGACGCGTTACCAGA
CGGAAAAAAATCCACACTATGTAATACGGTCATACTGGCCTCCTGATGTCGTCAACACGGCGAAATAGTA
ATCACGAGGTCAGGTTCTTACCTTAAATTTTCGACGGAAAACCACGTAAAAAACGTCGATTTTTCAAGAT
ACAGCGTGAATTTTCAGGAAATGCGGTGAGCATCACATCACCACAATTCAGCAAATTGTGAACATCATCA
CGTTCATCTTTCCCTGGTTGCCAATGGCCCATTTTCCTGTCAGTAACGAGAAGGTCGCGAATACAGGCGC
TTTTTAGACTGGTCGTAATGAAATTCAGCAGGATGGATCTTACAGTGAGGCATAATTATGGCTTTCATTC
CACCAACCATCGACGACGTTAGACATTGCTCTAACGCTTTATCTGTAGACCCCGCCGAAACCGACGCTGC
CCGCGCCATTGCTGAACACTACTCAAAGATATCCAATCAGGAGTACCGCATCACCCAAGACGACCTGGAT
GATCTCACTGACACAATCGAATATCTCATGGCCACTAACCAGCCAGACTCACAATAAGGATCTCCAGGCA
TCAAATAAAACGAAAGGCTCAGTCGAAAGACTGGGCCTTTCGTTTTATCTGTTGTTTGTCGGTGAACGCT
CTCTACTAGAGTCACACTGGCTCACCTTCGGGTGGGCCTTTCTGCGTTTATAGGATCCTAACTCGACGTG
CAGGCTTCCTCGCTCACTGACTCGCTGCGCTCGGTCGTTCGGCTGCGGCGAGCGGTATCAGCTCACTCAA
AGGCGGTAATCAATTCGACCCAGCTTTCTTGTACAAAGTGGTTGATCCTTACAGATCCCGGTTATCCACA
GAATCAGGGGAGGCCTTAGAAATATTTTATCTGATTAATAAGATGATCTTCTTGAGATCGTTTTGGTCTG
CGCGTAATCTCTTGCTCTGAAAACGAAAAAACCGCCTTGCAGGGCGGTTTTTCGAAGGTTCTCTGAGCTA
CCAACTCTTTGAACCGAGGTAACTGGCTTGGAGGAGCGCAGTCACCAAAACTTGTCCTTTCAGTTTAGCC
TTAACCGGCGCATGACTTCAAGACTAACTCCTCTAAATCAATTACCAGTGGCTGCTGCCAGTGGTGCTTT
TGCATGTCTTTCCGGGTTGGACTCAAGACGATAGTTACCGGATAAGGCGCAGCGGTCGGACTGAACGGGG
GGTTCGTGCATACAGTCCAGCTTGGAGCGAACTGCCTACCCGGAACTGAGTGTCAGGCGTGGAATGAGAC
AAACGCGGCCATAACAGCGGAATGACACCGGTAAACCGAAAGGCAGGAACAGGAGAGCGCACGAGGGAGC
CGCCAGGGGGAAACGCCTGGTATCTTTATAGTCCTGTCGGGTTTCGCCACCACTGATTTGAGCGTCAGAT
TTCGTGATGCTTGTCAGGGGGGCGGAGCCTATGGAAAAACGGCTTTGCCGCGGCCCTCTCACTTCCCTGT
TAAGTATCTTCCTGGCATCTTCCAGGAAATCTCCGCCCCGTTCGTAAGCCATTTCCGCTCGCCGCAGTCG
AACGACCGAGCGTAGCGAGTCAGTGAGCGAGGAAGCGGAATATATCCTGTATCACATATTCTGCTGACGC
ACCGGTGCAGCCTTTTTTCTCCTGCCACATGAAGCACTTCACTGACACCCTCATCAGTGCCAACATAGTA
AGCCAGTATACACTCCGCTAGCGCTGATGTCCGGCGGTGCGCATGCCGTTAAGGGATTTTGGTCATGAAC
TAGCTTGATCGGGCACGTAAGAGGTTCCAACTTTCACCATAATGAAATAAGATCACTACCGGGCGTATTT
TTTGAGTTATCGAGATTTTCAGGAGCTAAGGAAGCTAAAATGGAGAAAAAAATCACTGGATATACCACCG
TTGATATATCCCAATGGCATCGTAAAGAACATTTTGAGGCATTTCAGTCAGTTGCTCAATGTACCTATAA
CCAGACCGTTCAGCTGGATATTACGGCCTTTTTAAAGACCGTAAAGAAAAATAAGCACAAGTTTTATCCG
GCCTTTATTCACATTCTTGCCCGCCTGATGAATGCTCATCCGGAATTTCGTATGGCAATGAAAGACGGTG
AGCTGGTGATATGGGATAGTGTTCACCCTTGTTACACCGTTTTCCATGAGCAAACTGAAACGTTTTCATC
GCTCTGGAGTGAATACCACGACGATTTCCGGCAGTTTCTACACATATATTCGCAAGATGTGGCGTGTTAC
GGTGAAAACCTGGCCTATTTCCCTAAAGGGTTTATTGAGAATATGTTTTTCGTCTCAGCCAATCCCTGGG
TGAGTTTCACCAGTTTTGATTTAAACGTGGCCAATATGGACAACTTCTTCGCCCCCGTTTTCACCATGGG
CAAATATTATACGCAAGGCGACAAGGTGCTGATGCCGCTGGCGATTCAGGTTCATCATGCCGTTTGTGAT
GGCTTCCATGTCGGCAGAATGCTTAATGAATTACAACAGTACTGCGATGAGTGGCAGGGCGGGGCGTAAT
TTGATATCGAGCTCGCTTGGACTCCTGTTGATAGATCCAGTAATGACCTCAGAACTCCATCTGGATTTGT
TCAGAACGCTCGGTTGCCGCCGGGCGTTTTTTATTGGTGAGAATCCAAGCCTGCAGATAACTTCGTATAG
CATACATTATACGAAGTTATCTCGAGGACGTCAGGTGGCACTTTTCGGGGAAATGTGCGCGGAACCCCTA
TTTGTTTATTTTTCTAAATACATTCAAATATGTATCCGCTCATGAGACAATAACCCTGATAAATGCTTCA
ATAATATTGAAAAAGGAAGAGTATGAGTATTCAACATTTCCGTGTCGCCCTTATTCCCTTTTTTGCGGCA
TTTTGCCTTCCTGTTTTTGCTCACCCAGAAACGCTGGTGAAAGTAAAAGATGCTGAAGATCAGTTGGGTG
CACGAGTGGGTTACATCGAACTGGATCTCAACAGCGGTAAGATCCTTGAGAGTTTTCGCCCCGAAGAACG
TTTTCCAATGATGAGCACTTTTAAAGTTCTGCTATGTGGCGCGGTATTATCCCGTATTGACGCCGGGCAA
GAGCAACTCGGTCGCCGCATACACTATTCTCAGAATGACTTGGTTGAGTACTCACCAGTCACAGAAAAGC
ATCTTACGGATGGCATGACAGTAAGAGAATTATGCAGTGCTGCCATAACCATGAGTGATAACACTGCGGC
CAACTTACTTCTGACAACGATCGGAGGACCGAAGGAGCTAACCGCTTTTTTGCACAACATGGGGGATCAT
GTAACTCGCCTTGATCGTTGGGAACCGGAGCTGAATGAAGCCATACCAAACGACGAGCGTGACACCACGA
TGCCTGTAGCAATGGCAACAACGTTGCGCAAACTATTAACTGGCGAACTACTTACTCTAGCTTCCCGGCA
ACAATTAATAGACTGGATGGAGGCGGATAAAGTTGCAGGACCACTTCTGCGCTCGGCCCTTCCGGCTGGC
TGGTTTATTGCTGATAAATCTGGAGCCGGTGAGCGTGGGTCTCGCGGTATCATTGCAGCACTGGGGCCAG
ATGGTAAGCCCTCCCGTATCGTAGTTATCTACACGACGGGGAGTCAGGCAACTATGGATGAACGAAATAG
ACAGATCGCTGAGATAGGTGCCTCACTGATTAAGCATTGGTAACTGTCAGACCAAGTTTACTCATATATA
CTTTAGATTGATTTAAAACTTCATTTTTAATTTAAAAGGATCTAGGTGAAGATCCTTGAATTGCCATTAT
CAACAAGTTTGTACAAAAAAGCAGGCTCCGAATTGGTATCACGAGGCAGAATTTCAGATAAAAAAAATCC
TTAGCTTTCGCTAAGGATGATTTCTG
