>Addgene plasmid #40779 | BBa_J72110-BBa_J72097 | addgene partial sequence | sequence record 54342 | AMP-F 5'-AAGCCCTCCCGTATCGTAGT-3'
CTATGGATGAACGAAATAGACAGATCGCTGAGATAGGTGCCTCACTGATTAAGCATTGGTAACTGTCAGA
CCAAGTTTACTCATATATACTTTAGATTGATTTAAAACTTCATTTTTAATTTAAAAGGATCTAGGTGAAG
ATCCTTGAATTGCCATTATCAACAAGTTTGTACAAAAAAGCAGGCTCCGAATTGGTATCACGAGGCAGAA
TTTCAGATAAAAAAAATCCTTAGCTTTCGCTAAGGATGATTTCTGGAATTCATGAGATCTCATGGCGAAT
TAATCTTTCTGCGAATTGAGATGACGCCACTGGCTGGGCGTCATCCCGGTTTCCCGGGTAAACACCACCG
AAAAATAGTTACTATCTTCAAAGCCACATTCGGTCGAAATATCACTGATTAACAGGCGGCTATGCTGGAG
AAGATATTGCGCATGACACACTCTGACCTGTCGCAGATATTGATTGATGGTCATTCCAGTCTGCTGGCGA
AATTGCTGACGCAAAACGCGCTCACTGCACGATGCCTCATCACAAAATTTATCCAGCGCAAAGGGACTTT
TCAGGCTAGCCGCCAGCCGGGTAATCAGCTTATCCAGCAACGTTTCGCTGGATGTTGGCGGCAACGAATC
ACTGGTGTAACGATGGCGATTCAGCAACATCACCAACTGCCCGAACAGCAACTCAGCCATTTCGTTAGCA
AACGGCACATGCTGACTACTTTCATGCTCAAGCTGACCGATAACCTGCCGCGCCTGCGCCATCCCCATGC
TACCTAAGCGCCAGTGTGGTTGCCCTGCGCTGGCGTTAAATCCCGGAATCGCCCCCTGCCAGTCAAGATT
CAGTTTCAGACGCTCCGGGCAATAAATAATATTCTGCAAAACCAGATCGTTAACGGAAGCGTAGGAGTGT
TTATCGTCAGCATGAATGTAAAAGAGATCGCCACGGGTAATGCGATAAGGGCGATCGTTGA
