>Addgene plasmid #40779 | BBa_J72110-BBa_J72097 | addgene partial sequence | sequence record 55078 | p15A-F 5'-gattacgcgcagaccaaaac-3'
AGGCCTCCCCTGATTCTGTGGATAACCGGGATCTGTAAGGATCAACCACTTTGTACAAGAAAGCTGGGTC
GAATTGATTACCGCCTTTGAGTGAGCTGATACCGCTCGCCGCAGCCGAACGACCGAGCGCAGCGAGTCAG
TGAGCGAGGAAGCCTGCACGTCGAGTTAGGATCCTATAAACGCAGAAAGGCCCACCCGAAGGTGAGCCAG
TGTGACTCTAGTAGAGAGCGTTCACCGACAAACAACAGATAAAACGAAAGGCCCAGTCTTTCGACTGAGC
CTTTCGTTTTATTTGATGCCTGGAGATCCTTATTGTGAGTCTGGCTGGTTAGTGGCCATGAGATATTCGA
TTGTGTCAGTGAGATCATCCAGGTCGTCTTGGGTGATGCGGTACTCCTGATTGGATATCTTTGAGTAGTG
TTCAGCAATGGCGCGGGCAGCGTCGGTTTCGGCGGGGTCTACAGATAAAGCGTTAGAGCAATGTCTAACG
TCGTCGATGGTTGGTGGAATGAAAGCCATAATTATGCCTCACTGTAAGATCCATCCTGCTGAATTTCATT
ACGACCAGTCTAAAAAGCGCCTGTATTCGCGACCTTCTCGTTACTGACAGGAAAATGGGCCATTGGCAAC
CAGGGAAAGATGAACGTGATGATGTTCACAATTTGCTGAATTGTGGTGATGTGATGCTCACCGCATTTCC
TGAAAATTCACGCTGTATCTTGAAAAATCGACGTTTTTTACGTGGTTTTCCGTCGAAAATTTAAGGTAAG
AACCTGACCTCGTGATTACTATTTCGCCGTGTTGACGACATCAGGAGGCCAGTATGACCGTAT
